>Addgene plasmid #25251 | RAB5B | depositor partial sequence | sequence record 11725 | Author sequence
GCCAGCAAAATTTGCCAGTTCAAATTGGTCCTGCTGGGAGAATCTGCAGTGGGAAAGTCAAGCCTGGTAT
TACGTTTTGTCAAAGGGCAGTTCCATGAGTACCAGGAGAGCACCATTGGAGCGGCCTTCCTCACCCAGTC
CGTTTGTCTAGATGACACAACAGTGAAGTTTGAGATCTGGGACACAGCTGGGCAGGAGCGATATCACAGC
TTAGCCCCCATGTACTACAGGGGTGCCCAAGCTGCAATCGTGGTTTACGACATTACTAATCAGGAAACCT
TTGCCCGAGCAAAGACATGGGTGAAGGAACTACAGCGACAGGCCAGTCCTAGCATCGTTATTGCCCTGGC
AGGGAACAAAGCTGACCTGGCCAACAAACGTATGGTGGAGTATGAAGAGGCCCAGGCATATGCAGATGAC
AACAGCTTATTGTTCATGGAGACTTCAGCCAAGACAGCTATGAACGTGAATGATCTCTTCCTGGCAATAG
CTAAGAAGTTGCCAAAGAGTGAACCCCAGAATCTGGGAGGT
