>Addgene plasmid #25251 | RAB5B | addgene partial sequence | sequence record 31331 | 25251 with T7
CCTCTGAATATTTTGTTTACTTTAAGAAGGAGATATACCATGGGCAGCAGCCATCATCATCATCATCACA
GCAGCGGCCTGGTTCCGCGTGGTAGTGCCAGCAAAATTTGCCAGTTCAAATTGGTCCTGCTGGGAGAATC
TGCAGTGGGAAAGTCAAGCCTGGTATTACGTTTTGTCAAAGGGCAGTTCCATGAGTACCAGGAGAGCACC
ATTGGAGCGGCCTTCCTCACCCAGTCCGTTTGTCTAGATGACACAACAGTGAAGTTTGAGATCTGGGACA
CAGCTGGGCAGGAGCGATATCACAGCTTAGCCCCCATGTACTACAGGGGTGCCCAAGCTGCAATCGTGGT
TTACGACATTACTAATCAGGAAACCTTTGCCCGAGCAAAGACATGGGTGAAGGAACTACAGCGACAGGCC
AGTCCTAGCATCGTTATTGCCCTGGCAGGGAACAAAGCTGACCTGGCCAACAAACGTATGGTGGAGTATG
AAGAGGCCCAGGCATATGCAGATGACAACAGCTTATTGTTCATGGAGACTTCAGCCAAGACAGCTATGAA
CGTGAATGATCTCTTCCTGGCAATAGCTAAGAAGTTGCCAAAGAGTGAACCCCAGAATCTGGGAGGTTGA
TGACGAAGCTTGCGGCCGCACTCGAGCACCACCACCACCACCACTGAGATCCGGCTGCTAACAAAGCCCG
AAAGGAAGCTGAGTTGGCTGCTGCCACCGCTGAGCAATAACTAGCATAACCCCTTGGGGCCTCTAAACGG
GTCTTGAGGGGTTTTTTGCTGAAAGGAGGAACTATATCCGGATTGGCGAATGGG
[66 nt withheld, positions 825-890]
