[The description below was written by a language model from this plasmid's Addgene catalogue record.]
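Description:
RAB5B is a bacterial expression plasmid built on pET28a-LIC, a ligation-independent-cloning derivative of the pET28a backbone produced by a structural genomics group. It carries kanamycin resistance for selection and is listed as low copy, with propagation in a standard cloning strain such as DH5alpha. The record does not include a feature table, so the promoter and origin are not explicitly stated. However, the T7 and T7-terminator sequencing primers are consistent with the usual pET design, in which the insert sits between a T7 promoter and terminator and is expressed in a host that supplies T7 RNA polymerase.

The insert is a 531 bp fragment of human RAB5B encoding residues A15 to G191, not the full open reading frame. RAB5B is a small Rab-family GTPase. The truncation appears to retain the core of the protein while removing the terminal regions, a common strategy for obtaining well-behaved, crystallisable protein, although the record does not give the rationale. An N-terminal His tag is fused to the insert, allowing purification of the recombinant protein by immobilised metal affinity chromatography.

The stated purpose is bacterial expression for structure determination, and the depositor comments link the construct to a deposited Protein Data Bank structure of RAB5B. It is therefore suited to producing purified RAB5B protein for crystallography or for related biochemical and biophysical work. Because the N- and C-terminal residues are absent, it is not appropriate for studies that require the full-length protein.
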