Addgene plasmid #25251: RAB5B
Purpose: Bacterial expression for structure determination; may not be full ORF
Depositing lab: Cheryl Arrowsmith. Depositing organization: University of Toronto.
Backbone
  Vector backbone: pET28a-LIC
  Backbone manufacturer: SGC
  Backbone size w/o insert (bp): 7328
  Vector type: Bacterial Expression
Growth in bacteria
  Bacterial resistance: Kanamycin, 50 μg/mL
  Growth temperature: 37°C
  Growth strain: DH5alpha
  Copy number: Low Copy
Gene/Insert
  Gene/Insert name: RAB5B:A15-G191 (alt names: PDB: 2HEI; RAB5B)
  Species: H. sapiens (human)
  Insert size (bp): 531
  Mutation: Contains amino acids A15-G191
  Entrez Gene: RAB5B
  Tag / fusion protein: His (N terminal on insert)
  Cloning method: Restriction Enzyme
  Sequencing primers: 5′ T7; 3′ T7-term
Terms and licenses: Academic/Nonprofit Terms; Industry Terms: Not Available to Industry
Depositor comments: PDB: 2HEI. http://www.thesgc.org/structures/2HEI/
How to cite: RAB5B was a gift from Cheryl Arrowsmith (Addgene plasmid # 25251 ; http://n2t.net/addgene:25251 ; RRID:Addgene_25251)
